>Addgene plasmid #27501 | pOZ-N-FH RAP80 | addgene full sequence | sequence record 139139 | Addgene NGS result
AGCGCCCAATACGCAAACCGCCTCTCCCCGCGCGTTGGCCGATTCATTAATGCAGCTGGCACGACAGGTT
TCCCGACTGGAAAGCGGGCAGTGAGCGCAACGCAATTAATGTGAGTTAGCTCACTCATTAGGCACCCCAG
GCTTTACACTTTATGCTTCCGGCTCGTATGTTGTGTGGAATTGTGAGCGGATAACAATTTCACACAGGAA
ACAGCTATGACCATGATTACGCCAAGCTTTGCTCTTAGGAGTTTCCTAATACATCCCAAACTCAAATATA
TAAAGCATTTGACTTGTTCTATGCCCTAGGGGGCGGGGGGAAGCTAAGCCAGCTTTTTTTAACATTTAAA
ATGTTAATTCCATTTTAAATGCACAGATGTTTTTATTTCATAAGGGTTTCAATGTGCATGAATGCTGCAA
TATTCCTGTTACCAAAGCTAGTATAAATAAAAATAGATAAACGTGGAAATTACTTAGAGTTTCTGTCATT
AACGTTTCCTTCCTCAGTTGACAACATAAATGCGCTGCTGAGAAGCCAGTTTGCATCTGTCAGGATCAAT
TTCCCATTATGCCAGTCATATTAATTACTAGTCAATTAGTTGATTTTTATTTTTGACATATACATGTGAA
AGACCCCACCTGTAGGTTTGGCAAGCTAGCTTAAGTAACGCCATTTTGCAAGGCATGGAAAAATACATAA
CTGAGAATAGAAAAGTTCAGATCAAGGTCAGGAACAGATGGAACAGCTGAATATGGGCCAAACAGGATAT
CTGTGGTAAGCAGTTCCTGCCCCGGCTCAGGGCCAAGAACAGATGGAACAGCTGAATATGGGCCAAACAG
GATATCTGTGGTAAGCAGTTCCTGCCCCGGCTCAGGGCCAAGAACAGATGGTCCCCAGATGCGGTCCAGC
CCTCAGCAGTTTCTAGAGAACCATCAGATGTTTCCAGGGTGCCCCAAGGACCTGAAATGACCCTGTGCCT
TATTTGAACTAACCAATCAGTTCGCTTCTCGCTTCTGTTCGCGCGCTTCTGCTCCCCGAGCTCAATAAAA
GAGCCCACAACCCCTCACTCGGCGCGCCAGTCCTCCGATTGACTGAGTCGCCCGGGTACCCGTGTATCCA
ATAAACCCTCTTGCAGTTGCATCCGACTTGTGGTCTCGCTGTTCCTTGGGAGGGTCTCCTCTGAGTGATT
GACTACCCGTCAGCGGGGGTCTTTCATTTGGGGGCTCGTCCGGGATCGGGAGACCCCTGCCCAGGGACCA
CCGACCCACCACCGGGAGGTAAGCTGGCCAGCAACTTATCTGTGTCTGTCCGATTGTCTAGTGTCTATGA
CTGATTTTATGCGCCTGCGTCGGTACTAGTTAGCTAACTAGCTCTGTATCTGGCGGACCCGTGGTGGAAC
TGACGAGTTCGGAACACCCGGCCGCAACCCTGGGAGACGTCCCAGGGACTTCGGGGGCCGTTTTTGTGGC
CCGACCTGAGTCCAAAAATCCCGATCGTTTTGGACTCTTTGGTGCACCCCCCTTAGAGGAGGGATATGTG
GTTCTGGTAGGAGACGAGAACCTAAAACAGTTCCCGCCTCCGTCTGAATTTTTGCTTTCGGTTTGGGACC
GAAGCCGCGCCGCGCGTCTTGTCTGCTGCAGCATCGTTCTGTGTTGTCTCTGTCTGACTGTGTTTCTGTA
TTTGTCTGAAAATATGGGCCCGGGCCAGACTGTTACCACTCCCTTAAGTTTGACCTTAGGTCACTGGAAA
GATGTCGAGCGGATCGCTCACAACCAGTCGGTAGATGTCAAGAAGAGACGTTGGGTTACCTTCTGCTCTG
CAGAATGGCCAACCTTTAACGTCGGATGGCCGCGAGACGGCACCTTTAACCGAGACCTCATCACCCAGGT
TAAGATCAAGGTCTTTTCACCTGGCCCGCATGGACACCCAGACCAGGTCCCCTACATCGTGACCTGGGAA
GCCTTGGCTTTTGACCCCCCTCCCTGGGTCAAGCCCTTTGTACACCCTAAGCCTCCGCCTCCTCTTCCTC
CATCCGCCCCGTCTCTCCCCCTTGAACCTCCTCGTTCGACCCCGCCTCGATCCTCCCTTTATCCAGCCCT
CACTCCTTCTCTAGGCGCCCCCATATGGCCATATGAGATCCTATATGGGGCACCCCCGCCCCTTGTAAAC
TTCCCTGACCCTGACATGACAAGAGTTACTAACAGCCCCTCTCTCCAAGCTCACTTACAGGCTCTCTACT
TAGTCCAGCACGAAGTCTGGAGACCTCTGGCGGCAGCCTACCAAGAACAACTGGACCGACCGGTGGTACC
TCACCCTTACCGAGTCGGCGACACAGTGTGGGTCCGCCGACACCAGACTAAGAACCTAGAACCTCGCTGG
AAAGGACCTTACACAGTCCTGCTGACCACCCCCACCGCCCTCAAAGTAGACGGCATCGCAGCTTGGATAC
ACGCCGCCCACGTGAAGGCTGCCGACCCCGGGGGTGGACCATCCTCTAGACTGCCAGATCTTCCGCTCGA
TGAACCATGGACTACAAGGACGACGATGACAAGCTCGATGGAGGATACCCCTACGACGTGCCCGACTACG
CCGGAGGACTCGAGCCACGGAGAAAGAAAAAAGTTAAAGAAGTCTCCGAATCTCGGAACCTGGAGAAGAA
GGATGTGGAAACTACCAGTTCTGTCAGTGTGAAGAGGAAGCGTAGACTTGAGGATGCATTCGTTGTGATA
TCCGATAGTGATGGAGAGGAACCAAAGGAGGAAAATGGGTTGCAGAAAACGAAGACAAAACAGTCGAATA
GAGCAAAGTGTTTGGCCAAAAGAAAAATCGCACAGATGACAGAAGAAGAACAGTTTGCTCTGGCTCTCAA
AATGAGTGAGCAGGAAGCTAGGGAGGTGAACAGCCAGGAGGAGGAAGAAGAGGAGCTCTTGAGGAAAGCC
ATTGCTGAAAGCCTGAATAGTTGCCGGCCTTCTGATGCTTCCGCTACCAGATCTCGACCTCTGGCCACTG
GACCGTCTTCCCAGTCCCATCAAGAGAAAACCACAGACTCTGGGCTCACTGAAGGCATATGGCAGCTGGT
ACCTCCATCACTGTTTAAAGGCTCACATATCAGTCAGGGAAACGGGGCTGAGGAAAGAGAGGAGCCTTGG
GACCACACTGAAAAAACTGAAGAGGAGCCGGTCTCTGGCAGCTCAGGAAGCTGGGACCAGTCAAGCCAGC
CAGTGTTTGAGAATGTGAACGTTAAATCTTTTGACAGATGTACTGGCCACTCGGCTGAGCACACACAGTG
TGGGAAGCCACAGGAAAGTACTGGGAGGGGTTCTGCTTTTCTCAAAGCTGTCCAGGGTAGCGGGGACACA
TCTAGGCACTGTCTACCTACCCTAGCAGATGCCAAAGGTCTCCAGGACACTGGGGGCACTGTGAACTATT
TCTGGGGTATTCCATTCTGCCCTGATGGAGTAGACCCTAACCAGTATACCAAGGTCATTCTCTGCCAGTT
GGAGGTTTATCAAAAGAGCCTGAAAATGGCTCAGAGGCAGCTCCTTAATAAAAAAGGTTTTGGGGAACCA
GTGTTGCCTAGACCTCCTTCTCTGATCCAGAATGAATGTGGCCAAGGAGAGCAGGCTAGTGAGAAAAATG
AATGCATCTCAGAAGATATGGGAGATGAAGACAAAGAGGAGAGGCAGGAGTCTAGGGCATCTGACTGGCA
CTCAAAAACCAAGGATTTCCAGGAAAGCTCAATTAAAAGCTTGAAAGAGAAACTTTTGTTGGAGGAAGAA
CCAACAACCAGTCATGGTCAGTCTTCCCAAGGGATTGTTGAAGAAACTTCTGAAGAGGGAAACTCTGTAC
CTGCTTCACAAAGTGTTGCTGCTTTGACCAGTAAGAGAAGCTTAGTCCTTATGCCAGAGAGTTCTGCAGA
AGAAATCACTGTTTGTCCTGAGACCCAGCTAAGTTCCTCTGAAACTTTTGACCTTGAAAGAGAAGTCTCT
CCAGGTAGCAGAGATATCTTGGATGGAGTCAGAATAATAATGGCAGATAAGGAGGTTGGTAACAAGGAAG
ATGCTGAGAAGGAAGTAGCTATTTCTACCTTCTCATCCAGTAACCAGGTATCCTGCCCGCTATGTGACCA
ATGCTTTCCACCCACAAAGATTGAACGACATGCCATGTACTGCAATGGTCTGATGGAGGAAGATACAGTA
TTGACTCGGAGACAAAAAGAGGCCAAGACCAAGAGTGACAGTGGGACAGCTGCCCAGACTTCTCTAGACA
TTGACAAGAATGAGAAGTGTTACCTCTGTAAATCCCTGGTCCCATTTAGAGAGTATCAGTGTCATGTGGA
CTCCTGTCTCCAGCTTGCAAAGGCTGACCAAGGAGATGGACCTGAAGGGAGTGGAAGAGCATGTTCAACT
GTGGAGGGGAAGTGGCAGCAGAGGCTGAAGAACCCAAAGGAAAAAGGCCACAGTGAAGGCCGACTCCTTA
GTTTCTTGGAACAGTCTGAGCACAAGACTTCAGATGCAGACATCAAGTCTTCAGAAACAGGAGCCTTCAG
GGTGCCTTCACCAGGGATGGAAGAGGCAGGCTGCAGCAGAGAGATGCAGAGTTCTTTCACACGTCGTGAC
TTAAATGAATCTCCCGTCAAGTCTTTTGTTTCCATTTCAGAAGCCACAGATTGCTTAGTGGACTTTAAAA
AGCAAGTTACTGTCCAGCCAGGTAGTCGGACACGGACCAAAGCTGGCAGAGGAAGAAGGAGAAAATTCTG
AGCGGCCGCATCGAGAGATCCGGGAGACACAACGGTTTCCCTCTAGCGGGATCAATTCCGCCCCCCCCCC
TAACGTTACTGGCCGAAGCCGCTTGGAATAAGGCCGGTGTGCGTTTGTCTATATGTTATTTTCCACCATA
TTGCCGTCTTTTGGCAATGTGAGGGCCCGGAAACCTGGCCCTGTCTTCTTGACGAGCATTCCTAGGGGTC
TTTCCCCTCTCGCCAAAGGAATGCAAGGTCTGTTGAATGTCGTGAAGGAAGCAGTTCCTCTGGAAGCTTC
TTGAAGACAAACAACGTCTGTAGCGACCCTTTGCAGGCAGCGGAACCCCCCACCTGGCGACAGGTGCCTC
TGCGGCCAAAAGCCACGTGTATAAGATACACCTGCAAAGGCGGCACAACCCCAGTGCCACGTTGTGAGTT
GGATAGTTGTGGAAAGAGTCAAATGGCTCTCCTCAAGCGTATTCAACAAGGGGCTGAAGGATGCCCAGAA
GGTACCCCATTGTATGGGATCTGATCTGGGGCCTCGGTGCACATGCTTTACATGTGTTTAGTCGAGGTTA
AAAAAACGTCTAGGCCCCCCGAACCACGGGGACGTGGTTTTCCTTTGAAAAACACGATAATACCATGGAT
TCATACCTGCTGATGTGGGGACTGCTCACGTTCATCATGGTGCCTGGCTGCCAGGCAGAGCTCTGTGACG
ATGACCCGCCAGAGATCCCACACGCCACATTCAAAGCCATGGCCTACAAGGAAGGAACCATGTTGAACTG
TGAATGCAAGAGAGGTTTCCGCAGAATAAAAAGCGGGTCACTCTATATGCTCTGTACAGGAAACTCTAGC
CACTCGTCCTGGGACAACCAATGTCAATGCACAAGCTCTGCCACTCGGAACACAACGAAACAAGTGACAC
CTCAACCTGAAGAACAGAAAGAAAGGAAAACCACAGAAATGCAAAGTCCAATGCAGCCAGTGGACCAAGC
GAGCCTTCCAGGTCACTGCAGGGAACCTCCACCATGGGAAAATGAAGCCACAGAGAGAATTTATCATTTC
GTGGTGGGGCAGATGGTTTATTATCAGTGCGTCCAGGGATACAGGGCTCTACACAGAGGTCCTGCTGAGA
GCGTCTGCAAAATGACCCACGGGAAGACAAGGTGGACCCAGCCCCAGCTCATATGCACAGGTGAAATGGA
GACCAGTCAGTTTCCAGGTGAAGAGAAGCCTCAGGCAAGCCCCGAAGGCCGTCCTGAGAGTGAGACTTCC
TGCCTCGTCACAACAACAGATTTTCAAATACAGACAGAAATGGCTGCAACCATGGAGACGTCCATATTTA
CAACAGAGTACCAGGTAGCAGTGGCCGGCTGTGTTTTCCTGCTGATCAGCGTCCTCCTCCTGAGTGGGCT
CACCTGGCAGCGGAGACAGAGGAAGAGTAGAAGAACAATCTAGAGGATCCGGATTAGTCCAATTTGTTAA
AGACAGGATATCAGTGGTCCAGGCTCTAGTTTTGACTCAACAATATCACCAGCTGAAGCCTATAGAGTAC
GAGCCATAGATAAAATAAAAGATTTTATTTAGTCTCCAGAAAAAGGGGGGAATGAAAGACCCCACCTGTA
GGTTTGGCAAGCTAGCTTAAGTAACGCCATTTTGCAAGGCATGGAAAAATACATAACTGAGAATAGAGAA
GTTCAGATCAAGGTCAGGAACAGATGGAACAGCTGAATATGGGCCAAACAGGATATCTGTGGTAAGCAGT
TCCTGCCCCGGCTCAGGGCCAAGAACAGATGGAACAGCTGAATATGGGCCAAACAGGATATCTGTGGTAA
GCAGTTCCTGCCCCGGCTCAGGGCCAAGAACAGATGGTCCCCAGATGCGGTCCAGCCCTCAGCAGTTTCT
AGAGAACCATCAGATGTTTCCAGGGTGCCCCAAGGACCTGAAATGACCCTGTGCCTTATTTGAACTAACC
AATCAGTTCGCTTCTCGCTTCTGTTCGCGCGCTTCTGCTCCCCGAGCTCAATAAAAGAGCCCACAACCCC
TCACTCGGGGCGCCAGTCCTCCGATTGACTGAGTCGCCCGGGTACCCGTGTATCCAATAAACCCTCTTGC
AGTTGCATCCGACTTGTGGTCTCGCTGTTCCTTGGGAGGGTCTCCTCTGAGTGATTGACTACCCGTCAGC
GGGGGTCTTTCACATGCAGCATGTATCAAAATTAATTTGGTTTTTTTTCTTAAGTATTTACATTAAATGG
CCATAGTACTTAAAGTTACATTGGCTTCCTTGAAATAAACATGGAGTATTCAGAATGTGTCATAAATATT
TCTAATTTTAAGATAGTATCTCCATTGGCTTTCTACTTTTTCTTTTATTTTTTTTTGTCCTCTGTCTTCC
ATTTGTTGTTGTTGTTGTTTGTTTGTTTGTTTGTTGGTTGGTTGGTTAATTTTTTTTTAAAGATCCTACA
CTATAGTTCAAGCTAGACTATTAGCTACTCTGTAACCCAGGGTGACCTTGAAGTCATGGGTAGCCTGCTG
TTTTAGCCTTCCCACATCTAAGATTACAGGTATGAGCTATCATTTTTGGTATATTGATTGATTGATTGAT
TGATGTGTGTGTGTGTGATTGTGTTTGTGTGTGTGATTGTGTATATGTGTGTATGGTTGTGTGTGATTGT
GTGTATGTATGTTTGTGTGTGATTGTGTGTGTGTGATTGTGCATGTGTGTGTGTGTGATTGTGTTTATGT
GTATGATTGTGTGTGTGTGTGTGTGTGTGTGTGTGTGTGTGTGTGTGTGTGTGTTGTGTATATATATTTA
TGGTAGTGAGAGGCAACGCTCCGGCTCAGGTGTCAGGTTGGTTTTTGAGACAGAGTCTTTCACTTAGCTT
GGAATTCACTGGCCGTCGTTTTACAACGTCGTGACTGGGAAAACCCTGGCGTTACCCAACTTAATCGCCT
TGCAGCACATCCCCCTTTCGCCAGCTGGCGTAATAGCGAAGAGGCCCGCACCGATCGCCCTTCCCAACAG
TTGCGCAGCCTGAATGGCGAATGGCGCCTGATGCGGTATTTTCTCCTTACGCATCTGTGCGGTATTTCAC
ACCGCATATGGTGCACTCTCAGTACAATCTGCTCTGATGCCGCATAGTTAAGCCAGCCCCGACACCCGCC
AACACCCGCTGACGCGCCCTGACGGGCTTGTCTGCTCCCGGCATCCGCTTACAGACAAGCTGTGACCGTC
TCCGGGAGCTGCATGTGTCAGAGGTTTTCACCGTCATCACCGAAACGCGCGAGACGAAAGGGCCTCGTGA
TACGCCTATTTTTATAGGTTAATGTCATGATAATAATGGTTTCTTAGACGTCAGGTGGCACTTTTCGGGG
AAATGTGCGCGGAACCCCTATTTGTTTATTTTTCTAAATACATTCAAATATGTATCCGCTCATGAGACAA
TAACCCTGATAAATGCTTCAATAATATTGAAAAAGGAAGAGTATGAGTATTCAACATTTCCGTGTCGCCC
TTATTCCCTTTTTTGCGGCATTTTGCCTTCCTGTTTTTGCTCACCCAGAAACGCTGGTGAAAGTAAAAGA
TGCTGAAGATCAGTTGGGTGCACGAGTGGGTTACATCGAACTGGATCTCAACAGCGGTAAGATCCTTGAG
AGTTTTCGCCCCGAAGAACGTTTTCCAATGATGAGCACTTTTAAAGTTCTGCTATGTGGCGCGGTATTAT
CCCGTATTGACGCCGGGCAAGAGCAACTCGGTCGCCGCATACACTATTCTCAGAATGACTTGGTTGAGTA
CTCACCAGTCACAGAAAAGCATCTTACGGATGGCATGACAGTAAGAGAATTATGCAGTGCTGCCATAACC
ATGAGTGATAACACTGCGGCCAACTTACTTCTGACAACGATCGGAGGACCGAAGGAGCTAACCGCTTTTT
TGCACAACATGGGGGATCATGTAACTCGCCTTGATCGTTGGGAACCGGAGCTGAATGAAGCCATACCAAA
CGACGAGCGTGACACCACGATGCCTGTAGCAATGGCAACAACGTTGCGCAAACTATTAACTGGCGAACTA
CTTACTCTAGCTTCCCGGCAACAATTAATAGACTGGATGGAGGCGGATAAAGTTGCAGGACCACTTCTGC
GCTCGGCCCTTCCGGCTGGCTGGTTTATTGCTGATAAATCTGGAGCCGGTGAGCGTGGGTCTCGCGGTAT
CATTGCAGCACTGGGGCCAGATGGTAAGCCCTCCCGTATCGTAGTTATCTACACGACGGGGAGTCAGGCA
ACTATGGATGAACGAAATAGACAGATCGCTGAGATAGGTGCCTCACTGATTAAGCATTGGTAACTGTCAG
ACCAAGTTTACTCATATATACTTTAGATTGATTTAAAACTTCATTTTTAATTTAAAAGGATCTAGGTGAA
GATCCTTTTTGATAATCTCATGACCAAAATCCCTTAACGTGAGTTTTCGTTCCACTGAGCGTCAGACCCC
GTAGAAAAGATCAAAGGATCTTCTTGAGATCCTTTTTTTCTGCGCGTAATCTGCTGCTTGCAAACAAAAA
AACCACCGCTACCAGCGGTGGTTTGTTTGCCGGATCAAGAGCTACCAACTCTTTTTCCGAAGGTAACTGG
CTTCAGCAGAGCGCAGATACCAAATACTGTTCTTCTAGTGTAGCCGTAGTTAGGCCACCACTTCAAGAAC
TCTGTAGCACCGCCTACATACCTCGCTCTGCTAATCCTGTTACCAGTGGCTGCTGCCAGTGGCGATAAGT
CGTGTCTTACCGGGTTGGACTCAAGACGATAGTTACCGGATAAGGCGCAGCGGTCGGGCTGAACGGGGGG
TTCGTGCACACAGCCCAGCTTGGAGCGAACGACCTACACCGAACTGAGATACCTACAGCGTGAGCTATGA
GAAAGCGCCACGCTTCCCGAAGGGAGAAAGGCGGACAGGTATCCGGTAAGCGGCAGGGTCGGAACAGGAG
AGCGCACGAGGGAGCTTCCAGGGGGAAACGCCTGGTATCTTTATAGTCCTGTCGGGTTTCGCCACCTCTG
ACTTGAGCGTCGATTTTTGTGATGCTCGTCAGGGGGGCGGAGCCTATGGAAAAACGCCAGCAACGCGGCC
TTTTTACGGTTCCTGGCCTTTTGCTGGCCTTTTGCTCACATGTTCTTTCCTGCGTTATCCCCTGATTCTG
TGGATAACCGTATTACCGCCTTTGAGTGAGCTGATACCGCTCGCCGCAGCCGAACGACCGAGCGCAGCGA
GTCAGTGAGCGAGGAAGCGGAAG
Features (pLannotate 1.2.2; 21 found; start..end, strand, type, name):
      2..94      +  CDS            lacI (fragment): lac repressor; lacI; The lac repressor binds to the lac operator to inhibit transcription in E. coli. This inhibition can be relieved by adding lactose or isopropyl-β-D-thiogalactopyranoside (IPTG).
    107..128     +  protein_bind   CAP binding site: CAP binding activates transcription in the presence of cAMP. E. coli catabolite activator protein
    143..173     +  promoter       lac promoter: promoter for the E. coli lac operon
    181..197     +  protein_bind   lac operator: The lac repressor binds to the lac operator to inhibit transcription in E. coli. This inhibition can be relieved by adding lactose or isopropyl-β-D-thiogalactopyranoside (IPTG). lac repressor encoded by lacI
    627..1218    +  LTR            LTR: long terminal repeat from Moloney murine leukemia virus
   1281..1638    +  misc_feature   MMLV Ψ: packaging signal of Moloney murine leukemia virus (MMLV)
   1703..2119    +  CDS            gag (truncated): truncated Moloney murine leukemia virus (MMLV) gag gene lacking the start codon
   2129..2503    +  misc_feature   pol region: Moloney murine leukemia virus (MMLV) pol region containing the splice acceptor site
   2533..2553    +  CDS            FLAG (fragment): FLAG® epitope tag, followed by an enterokinase cleavage site
   2605..4758    +  CDS            UIMC1: UIMC1_HUMAN - Also known as RAP80, RXRIP110. Experimental evidence at protein level: Swiss-Prot protein existence level 1. Ubiquitin-binding protein (PubMed:24627472). Specifically recognizes and binds 'Lys-63'-linked ubiquitin (PubMed:19328070, Ref.38). Plays a central role in the BRCA1-A complex by specifically binding 'Lys-63'-linked ubiquitinated histones H2A and H2AX at DNA lesions sites, leading to target the BRCA1-BARD1 heterodimer to sites of DNA damage at double-strand breaks (DSBs). The BRCA1-A complex also possesses deubiquitinase activity that specifically removes 'Lys-63'- linked
   4821..5382    +  misc_feature   IRES: internal ribosome entry site (IRES) of the encephalomyocarditis virus (EMCV)
   5385..6200    +  CDS            IL2RA: IL2RA_HUMAN - Experimental evidence at protein level: Swiss-Prot protein existence level 1. Receptor for interleukin-2. The receptor is involved in the regulation of immune tolerance by controlling regulatory T cells (TREGs) activity. TREGs suppress the activation and expansion of autoreactive T-cells. From Homo sapiens (Human).
   6212..6309    +  CDS            env (fragment): murine leukemia virus gPr80 envelope polyprotein precursor; env; proteolytically cleaved into gp70SU and p15TM subunits
   6351..6472    +  LTR            3' LTR (ΔU3) (fragment): self-inactivating 3' long terminal repeat (LTR) from Moloney murine leukemia virus
   6473..6942    +  LTR            LTR: long terminal repeat from Moloney murine leukemia virus
   7634..7791    +  CDS            lacZα (fragment): LacZα fragment of β-galactosidase; lacZ fragment
   7797..7896    -  misc_feature   bom (fragment): basis of mobility region from pBR322
   7998..8033    -  CDS            rop (fragment): Rop protein, which maintains plasmids at low copy number; rop
   8128..8232    +  promoter       AmpR promoter: bla
   8233..9093    +  CDS            AmpR: β-lactamase; bla; confers resistance to ampicillin, carbenicillin, and related antibiotics
   9264..9852    +  rep_origin     ori: high-copy-number ColE1/pMB1/pBR322/pUC origin of replication
