[The description below was written by a language model from this plasmid's Addgene catalogue record and pLannotate feature annotations shown in this document.]
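Description:
pOZ-N-FH RAP80 is a Moloney murine leukemia virus-based retroviral vector for stable expression of epitope-tagged human RAP80 (UIMC1) in mammalian cells. It is built on the pOZ-N backbone, and the sequenced record is about 10 kb. In bacteria it is maintained through a ColE1/pUC-type origin and selected with ampicillin via the β-lactamase gene. Short remnants of lac operon elements, lacZα, bom and rop in the backbone appear to be cloning leftovers with no role in the payload.

The proviral region is flanked by MMLV long terminal repeats. The 5′ LTR is followed by the Ψ packaging signal, a truncated gag segment lacking its start codon, and a pol fragment that supplies a splice acceptor. These elements allow the transcript to be packaged when viral proteins are provided in trans. No separate internal promoter is annotated, so expression is presumably driven from the 5′ LTR. Downstream lies the RAP80 coding sequence with N-terminal FLAG and HA tags. The automated annotation detects only a FLAG fragment, and HA is recorded in the catalogue fields. An EMCV IRES then links the insert to the human IL-2 receptor α chain (IL2RA), producing a bicistronic message. Transduced cells therefore display a surface marker that can be used to select them by surface-marker-based sorting rather than by drug resistance.

The depositor notes I41V and E175G substitutions in RAP80 that are not expected to affect function. RAP80 is a ubiquitin-binding subunit of the BRCA1-A complex that recognises Lys-63-linked ubiquitin at DNA double-strand breaks. The dual tag suits tandem affinity purification of RAP80-associated complexes, which fits the associated study of deubiquitinating enzyme activity within the RAP80 complex.
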