Addgene plasmid #27501: pOZ-N-FH RAP80
Depositing lab: Roger Greenberg. Depositing organization: University of Pennsylvania. Publication: Differential regulation of JAMM domain deubiquitinating enzyme activity within the RAP80 complex. Patterson-Fortin J, Shao G, Bretscher H, Messick TE, Greenberg RA. J Biol Chem. 2010 Oct 1. 285(40):30971-81. 10.1074/jbc.M110.135319 PubMed 20656689.
Backbone
  Vector backbone: pOZ-N
  Backbone size w/o insert (bp): 7900
  Vector type: Mammalian Expression, Retroviral
  Selectable markers: IL-2 receptor
Growth in bacteria
  Bacterial resistance: Ampicillin, 100 μg/mL
  Growth temperature: 37°C
  Growth strain: DH5alpha
  Copy number: Unknown
Gene/Insert
  Gene/Insert name: RAP80
  Species: H. sapiens (human)
  Entrez Gene: UIMC1 (a.k.a. RAP80, X2HRIP110)
  Tag / fusion protein: FLAG (N terminal on insert); HA (N terminal on insert)
  Cloning method: Restriction Enzyme
  Sequencing primers: 5′ pBMN5'
Terms and licenses: Academic/Nonprofit Terms; Industry Terms: Not Available to Industry
Depositor comments: There are I41V and E175G mutations in RAP80 that should not affect plasmid function.
How to cite: pOZ-N-FH RAP80 was a gift from Roger Greenberg (Addgene plasmid # 27501 ; http://n2t.net/addgene:27501 ; RRID:Addgene_27501)
