>Addgene plasmid #27501 | pOZ-N-FH RAP80 | addgene partial sequence | sequence record 33890 | 27501 with pBMN-5
ATCCTCTAGACTGCCAGATCTTCCGCTCGATGAACCATGGACTACAAGGACGACGATGACAAGCTCGATG
GAGGATACCCCTACGACGTGCCCGACTACGCCGGAGGACTCGAGCCACGGAGAAAGAAAAAAGTTAAAGA
AGTCTCCGAATCTCGGAACCTGGAGAAGAAGGATGTGGAAACTACCAGTTCTGTCAGTGTGAAGAGGAAG
CGTAGACTTGAGGATGCATTCGTTGTGATATCCGATAGTGATGGAGAGGAACCAAAGGAGGAAAATGGGT
TGCAGAAAACGAAGACAAAACAGTCGAATAGAGCAAAGTGTTTGGCCAAAAGAAAAATCGCACAGATGAC
AGAAGAAGAACAGTTTGCTCTGGCTCTCAAAATGAGTGAGCAGGAAGCTAGGGAGGTGAACAGCCAGGAG
GAGGAAGAAGAGGAGCTCTTGAGGAAAGCCATTGCTGAAAGCCTGAATAGTTGCCGGCCTTCTGATGCTT
CCGCTACCAGATCTCGACCTCTGGCCACTGGACCGTCTTCCCAGTCCCATCAAGAGAAAACCACAGACTC
TGGGCTCACTGAAGGCATATGGCAGCTGGTACCTCCATCACTGTTTAAAGGCTCACATATCAGTCAGGGA
AACGGGGCTGAGGAAAGAGAGGAGCCTTGGGACCACACTGAAAAAACTGAAGAGGAGCCGGTCTCTGGCA
GCTCA
